>Addgene plasmid #244177 | L4219 TNFR2 CTEVp chain in PolyTX-mTagBFP2 | addgene full sequence | sequence record 487904 | Addgene NGS Result
GAAGATCCTTTGATCTTTTCTACGGGGTCTGACGCTCAGTGGAACGAAAACTCACGTTAAGGGATTTTGG
TCATGAGATTATCAAAAAGGATCTTCACCTAGATCCTTTTAAATTAAAAATGAAGTTTTAAATCAATCTA
AAGTATATATGAGTAAACTTGGTCTGACAGCGATCGAATATTAGATCTGAGACCCAATTGACGCGTGAGT
AATTCATACAAAAGGACTCGCCCCTGCCTTGGGGAATCCCAGGGACCGTCGTTAAACTCCCACTAACGTA
GAACCCAGAGATCGCTGCGTTCCCGCCCCCTCACCCGCCCGCTCTCGTCATCACTGAGGTGGAGAAGAGC
ATGCGTGAGGCTCCGGTGCCCGTCAGTGGGCAGAGCGCACATCGCCCACAGTCCCCGAGAAGTTGGGGGG
AGGGGTCGGCAATTGAACCGGTGCCTAGAGAAGGTGGCGCGGGGTAAACTGGGAAAGTGATGTCGTGTAC
TGGCTCCGCCTTTTTCCCGAGGGTGGGGGAGAACCGTATATAAGTGCAGTAGTCGCCGTGAACGTTCTTT
TTCGCAACGGGTTTGCCGCCAGAACACAGGTAAGTGCCGTGTGTGGTTCCCGCGGGCCTGGCCTCTTTAC
GGGTTATGGCCCTTGCGTGCCTTGAATTACTTCCACGCCCCTGGCTGCAGTACGTGATTCTTGATCCCGA
GCTTCGGGTTGGAAGTGGGTGGGAGAGTTCGAGGCCTTGCGCTTAAGGAGCCCCTTCGCCTCGTGCTTGA
GTTGAGGCCTGGCTTGGGCGCTGGGGCCGCCGCGTGCGAATCTGGTGGCACCTTCGCGCCTGTCTCGCTG
CTTTCGATAAGTCTCTAGCCATTTAAAATTTTTGATGACCTGCTGCGACGCTTTTTTTCTGGCAAGATAG
TCTTGTAAATGCGGGCCAAGATCTGCACACTGGTATTTCGGTTTTTGGGGCCGCGGGCGGCGACGGGGCC
CGTGCGTCCCAGCGCACATGTTCGGCGAGGCGGGGCCTGCGAGCGCGGCCACCGAGAATCGGACGGGGGT
AGTCTCAAGCTGGCCGGCCTGCTCTGGTGCCTGGCCTCGCGCCGCCGTGTATCGCCCCGCCCTGGGCGGC
AAGGCTGGCCCGGTCGGCACCAGTTGCGTGAGCGGAAAGATGGCCGCTTCCCGGCCCTGCTGCAGGGAGC
TCAAAATGGAGGACGCGGCGCTCGGGAGAGCGGGCGGGTGAGTCACCCACACAAAGGAAAAGGGCCTTTC
CGTCCTCAGCCGTCGCTTCATGTGACTCCACGGAGTACCGGGCGCCGTCCAGGCACCTCGATTAGTTCTC
GAGCTTTTGGAGTACGTCGTCTTTAGGTTGGGGGGAGGGGTTTTATGCGATGGAGTTTCCCCACACTGAG
TGGGTGGAGACTGAAGTTAGGCCAGCTTGGCACTTGATGTAATTCTCCTTGGAATTTGCCCTTTTTGAGT
TTGGATCTTGGTTCATTCTCAAGCCTCAGACAGTGGTTCAAAGTTTTTTTCTTCCATTTCAGGTGTCGTG
AGAGCTCGTTTAGTGAACCGTCAGATCGCCTGGAGACGCCATCCACGCTGTTTTGACCTCCATAGAAGAG
AACGGGACCGATCCAAATTCTCGAGGCTAGCTGTACAGCCACCATGGCTCCCGTGGCTGTTTGGGCTGCT
CTGGCTGTTGGACTGGAACTGTGGGCTGCCGCTCACGCCGATTACAAGGATCACGACGGCGACTATAAGG
ACCACGACATCGATTACAAAGACGACGACGACAAGCTGCCCGCTCAGGTGGCCTTTACACCTTACGCTCC
AGAGCCTGGCAGCACCTGTAGACTGAGAGAGTACTACGACCAGACAGCCCAGATGTGCTGCTCCAAGTGT
TCTCCTGGACAGCACGCCAAGGTGTTCTGCACCAAGACCAGCGACACCGTGTGCGACAGCTGCGAGGATA
GCACCTACACTCAGCTGTGGAACTGGGTGCCCGAGTGTCTGTCTTGCGGCAGCAGATGTAGCAGCGACCA
GGTGGAAACACAGGCCTGCACCAGAGAGCAGAACCGGATCTGCACATGCAGACCCGGCTGGTACTGTGCC
CTGTCTAAGCAAGAGGGATGCAGACTGTGCGCCCCTCTGAGAAAGTGCAGACCTGGCTTCGGAGTGGCCA
GACCAGGCACCGAGACATCTGATGTCGTGTGCAAGCCTTGCGCTCCCGGCACCTTTAGCAATACCACCAG
CAGCACCGACATCTGCCGGCCTCACCAAATCTGCAACGTGGTGGCCATTCCTGGCAACGCCTCTATGGAT
GCCGTGTGTACCAGCACAAGCCCCACTCGGTCTATGGCTCCAGGTGCTGTTCATCTGCCCCAGCCTGTGT
CTACCAGAAGCCAGCACACACAGCCCACACCTGAGCCTTCTACAGCCCCTAGCACCAGCTTTCTGCTGCC
TATGGGACCTTCTCCACCAGCCGAAGGCAGCACCGGCGATACCGGTCTTGTCGTCGTTGCAGGGGTGCTC
TTCTGTTATGGTCTGTTGGTGACAGTCGCACTGTGTGTAGGAGGCGGTAGCGGAGGCGGCGCCAAGAGCA
TGTCTAGCATGGTGTCAGACACTAGTTGCACATTCCCTTCATCTGATGGCATATTCTGGAAGCATTGGAT
TCAAACCAAGGATGGGCAGTGTGGCAGTCCATTAGTATCAACTAGAGATGGGTTCATTGTTGGTATACAC
TCAGCATCGAATTTCACCAACACAAACAATTATTTCACAAGCGTGCCGAAAAACTTCATGGAATTGAAGA
CAAATCAGGAGGCGCAGCAGTGGGTTAGTGGTTGGCGATTAAATGCTGACTCAGTATTGTGGGGGGGCCA
TAAAGTTTTCATGGTGAAACCTGAAGAGCCTTTTCAGCCAGTTAAGGAAGCGACTCAACTCATGAATCTT
AAGGGCTCGGAGAACCTGTATTTTCAGATGGGGGGAGGCAGCGGGGGCCCTAAGAAAAAGCGCAAAGTCT
CCGGAGACGCTCTGGATGACTTTGATCTGGACATGCTTGGTTCCGATGCCTTGGACGATTTTGACCTCGA
TATGCTGGGCTCCGACGCTCTCGACGATTTCGACCTCGACATGCTGGGTAGCGATGCACTGGATGACTTT
GATCTGGATATGCTCGGATCCGGTGGTGGCGGGTCTGGAGGAGGAGGTAGTGGTGGAGGTGGCTCTGGTA
CCGCTAGACCCGGCGAAAGACCTTTCCAGTGCCGGATCTGCATGAGGAACTTCAGCAAGGGCGAGAGACT
CGTGCGGCACACCAGAACACACACAGGCGAGAAGCCCTTCCAGTGTAGAATCTGTATGCGCAACTTCAGC
CGGATGGACAACCTGAGCACCCACCTGAGAACCCATACCGGGGAGAAGCCATTTCAATGCCGCATCTGTA
TGAGAAATTTTTCCCGGAAGGACGCCCTGAACCGGCACCTGAAAACACACCTGAGAGGCAGCTGAGCGGC
CGCGTTTAAACCCGCTGATCAGCCTCGACTGTGCCTTCTAGTTGCCAGCCATCTGTTGTTTGCCCCTCCC
CCGTGCCTTCCTTGACCCTGGAAGGTGCCACTCCCACTGTCCTTTCCTAATAAAATGAGGAAATTGCATC
GCATTGTCTGAGTAGGTGTCATTCTATTCTGGGGGGTGGGGTGGGGCAGGACAGCAAGGGGGAGGATTGG
GAAGTCAATAGCAGGCATGCTGGGGATGCGGTGGGCTCTATGGGACGTCGGAATTGCAAGTTGGGCCGCC
CTCTGGTAAGGTTGGGAAGCCCTGCAAAGTAAACTGGATGGCTTTCTTGCCGCCAAGGATCTGATGGCGC
AGGGGATCAAGATCTGATCAAGAGACAGGATGAGGATCGTTTCGCATGATTGAACAAGATGGATTGCACG
CAGGTTCTCCGGCGGCTTGGGTGGAGAGGCTATTCGGCTATGACTGGGCACAACAGACAATCGGCTGCTC
TGATGCCGCCGTGTTCCGGCTGTCAGCGCAGGGTCGCCCGGTTCTTTTTGTCAAGACCGACCTGTCCGGT
GCCCTGAATGAACTGCAAGACGAGGCAGCGCGGCTATCGTGGCTGGCCACGACGGGCGTTCCTTGCGCGG
CTGTGCTCGACGTTGTCACTGAAGCGGGAAGGGACTGGCTGCTATTGGGCGAAGTGCCGGGGCAGGATCT
CCTGTCATCTCACCTTGCTCCTGCCGAGAAAGTATCCATCATGGCTGATGCAATGCGGCGGCTGCATACG
CTTGATCCGGCTACCTGCCCATTCGACCACCAAGCGAAACATCGCATCGAGCGAGCACGTACTCGGATGG
AAGCCGGTCTTGTCGATCAGGATGATCTGGACGAAGAGCATCAGGGGCTCGCGCCAGCCGAACTGTTCGC
CAGGCTCAAGGCGCGTATGCCCGACGGCGAGGATCTCGTCGTGACCCACGGCGATGCCTGCTTGCCGAAT
ATCATGGTGGAAAATGGCCGCTTTTCTGGATTCATCGACTGTGGCCGGCTGGGTGTGGCGGACCGCTATC
AGGACATAGCGTTGGCTACCCGTGATATTGCTGAAGAGCTTGGCGGCGAATGGGCTGACCGCTTCCTCGT
GCTTTACGGTATCGCCGCTCCCGATTCGCAGCGCATCGCCTTCTATCGCCTTCTTGACGAGTTCTTCTGA
GCGGGACTCTGGGGTTCGAGAATTGGCTTGGACTCCTGTTGATAGATCCAGTAATGACCTCAGAACTCCA
TCTGGATTTGTTCAGAACGCTCGGTTGCCGCCGGGCGTTTTTTATTGGTGAGAATCCAAGCACTAGCCAT
GACCAGACATTGATTATTGACTAGTTATTAATAGTAATCAATTACGGGGTCATTAGTTCATAGCCCATAT
ATGGAGTTCCGCGTTACATAACTTACGGTAAATGGCCCGCCTGGCTGACCGCCCAACGACCCCCGCCCAT
TGACGTCAATAATGACGTATGTTCCCATAGTAACGCCAATAGGGACTTTCCATTGACGTCAATGGGTGGA
GTATTTACGGTAAACTGCCCACTTGGCAGTACATCAAGTGTATCATATGCCAAGTACGCCCCCTATTGAC
GTCAATGACGGTAAATGGCCCGCCTGGCATTATGCCCAGTACATGACCTTATGGGACTTTCCTACTTGGC
AGTACATCTACGTATTAGTCATCGCTATTACCATGGTGATGCGGTTTTGGCAGTACATCAATGGGCGTGG
ATAGCGGTTTGACTCACGGGGATTTCCAAGTCTCCACCCCATTGACGTCAATGGGAGTTTGTTTTGGCAC
CAAAATCAACGGGACTTTCCAAAATGTCGTAACAACTCCGCCCCATTGACGCAAATGGGCGGTAGGCGTG
TACGGTGGGAGGTCTATATAAGCAGAGCTCTCTGGCTAACTAGAGAACCCACTGCTTACTGGCTTATCGA
AATTAATACGACTCACTATAGGGAGTCCCAAGCTGACTAGCGCCACCATGGTTTCCAAGGGCGAAGAACT
GATCAAAGAAAACATGCACATGAAGCTCTACATGGAAGGCACCGTGGACAACCACCACTTCAAGTGTACC
AGCGAAGGCGAGGGCAAGCCTTACGAGGGCACCCAGACCATGAGAATCAAGGTGGTGGAAGGCGGCCCTC
TGCCTTTCGCCTTTGATATCCTGGCCACCAGCTTTCTGTACGGCAGCAAGACCTTCATCAATCACACCCA
GGGCATCCCCGATTTCTTCAAGCAGAGCTTCCCCGAGGGCTTCACCTGGGAGAGAGTGACCACATACGAG
GATGGCGGCGTGCTGACAGCCACACAGGATACAAGCCTCCAGGACGGCTGCCTGATCTACAACGTGAAGA
TCCGGGGCGTGAACTTCACCAGCAACGGCCCCGTGATGCAGAAGAAAACCCTTGGCTGGGAAGCCTTCAC
CGAGACACTGTATCCTGCCGATGGCGGCCTGGAAGGCAGAAACGATATGGCCCTGAAGCTCGTCGGCGGC
TCTCACCTGATTGCCAATGCCAAGACCACCTACAGAAGCAAGAAGCCCGCCAAGAACCTGAAGATGCCCG
GCGTGTACTACGTGGACTACCGGCTGGAAAGAATCAAAGAGGCCAACAACGAGACATACGTGGAACAGCA
CGAGGTGGCCGTGGCCAGATACTGTGATCTGCCTTCTAAGCTGGGCCACAAGCTGAACTGAGCGGCCAAG
TTTAAACCCGCTGATCAGCCTCGACTGTGCCTTCTAGTTGCCAGCCATCTGTTGTTTGCCCCTCCCCCGT
GCCTTCCTTGACCCTGGAAGGTGCCACTCCCACTGTCCTTTCCTAATAAAATGAGGAAATTGCATCGCAT
TGTCTGAGTAGGTGTCATTCTATTCTGGGGGGTGGGGTGGGGCAGGACAGCAAGGGGGAGGATTGGGAAG
TCAATAGCAGGCATGCTGGGGATGCGGTGGGCTCTATGGCTTCTGAGGCGGAAAGAACCAGCTGGGGCTC
TAGGGGGTATCCCC
[124 nt withheld, positions 6525-6648]
C
[91 nt withheld, positions 6650-6740]
A
[49 nt withheld, positions 6742-6790]
CCTTTGACGTTGGAGTCCACGTTCTTT
[37 nt withheld, positions 6818-6854]
ACCCTATCTCGGTCTATTCTTTTGATTTATAAGGGATTTTGCCGATTTCGGCCTATTGGTTAAAAAATGA
GCTGATTTAACAAAAATTTAACGCGAATTAATTCTGTGGAATGTGTGTCAGTTAGGCTCAATTAGTCAGC
AACCATAGTCCCGCCCCTAACTCCGCCCATCCCGCCCCTAACTCCGCCCAGTTCCGCCCATTCTCCGCCC
CATGGCTGACTAATTTTTTTTATTTATGCAGAGGCCGAGGCCGCCTCTGCCTCTGAGCTATTCCAGAAGT
AGTGAGGAGGCTTTTTTGGAGGCCTAGGCTTTTGCAAAAAGCTCCCGGGAGCTTGTATATCCATTTTCGG
AGGTTGGGCTTCGGAATCGTTTTCCGGGACGCCGGCTGGATGATCCTCCAGCGCGGGGATCTCATGCTGG
AGTTCTTCGCCCACCCCAACTTGTTTATTGCAGCTTATAATGGTTACAAATAAAGCAATAGCATCACAAA
TTTCACAAATAAAGCATTTTTTTCACTGCATTCTAGTTGTGGTTTGTCCAAACTCATCAATGTATCTTAT
CATGTCTGTATACCGTCGACCTCTAGCTAGAGCTTGGCGTAATCATGGTCATAGCTGTTTCCTGTGTGAA
ATTGTTATCCGCTCACAATTCCACACAACATACGAGCCGGAAGCATAAAGTGTAAAGCCTGGGGTGCCTA
ATGAGTGAGCTAACTCACATTAATTGCGTTGCGCTCACTGCCCGCTTTCCAGTCGGGAAACCTGTCGTGC
CAGCTGCATTAATGAATCGGCCAACGCGCGGGGAGAGGCGGTTTGCGTATTGGGCGCTCTTCCGCTTCCT
CGCTCACTGACTCGCTGCGCTCGGTCGTTCGGCTGCGGCGAGCGGTATCAGCTCACTCAAAGGCGGTAAT
ACGGTTATCCACAGAATCAGGGGATAACGCAGGAAAGAACATGTGAGCAAAAGGCCAGCAAAAGGCCAGG
AACCGTAAAAAGGCCGCGTTGCTGGCGTTTTTCCATAGGCTCCGCCCCCCTGACGAGCATCACAAAAATC
GACGCTCAAGTCAGAGGTGGCGAAACCCGACAGGACTATAAAGATACCAGGCGTTTCCCCCTGGAAGCTC
CCTCGTGCGCTCTCCTGTTCCGACCCTGCCGCTTACCGGATACCTGTCCGCCTTTCTCCCTTCGGGAAGC
GTGGCGCTTTCTCATAGCTCACGCTGTAGGTATCTCAGTTCGGTGTAGGTCGTTCGCTCCAAGCTGGGCT
GTGTGCACGAACCCCCCGTTCAGCCCGACCGCTGCGCCTTATCCGGTAACTATCGTCTTGAGTCCAACCC
GGTAAGACACGACTTATCGCCACTGGCAGCAGCCACTGGTAACAGGATTAGCAGAGCGAGGTATGTAGGC
GGTGCTACAGAGTTCTTGAAGTGGTGGCCTAACTACGGCTACACTAGAAGAACAGTATTTGGTATCTGCG
CTCTGCTGAAGCCAGTTACCTTCGGAAAAAGAGTTGGTAGCTCTTGATCCGGCAAACAAACCACCGCTGG
TAGCGGTGGTTTTTTTGTTTGCAAGCAGCAGATTACGCGCAGAAAAAAAGGATCTCAA
Features (pLannotate 1.2.2; 28 found; start..end, strand, type, name):
    378..589     +  promoter       EF-1α core promoter: core promoter for human elongation factor EF-1α
    590..703     +  intron         EF-1α intron A (fragment): intron upstream of the start codon of human EF-1α
   1329..1532    +  intron         EF-1α intron A: truncated intron upstream of the start codon of human EF-1α
   1541..1575    +  promoter       TRE3GV promoter (fragment): 3rd-generation Tet-responsive promoter that can be activated by binding of Tet-On® 3G, optimized for retroviral and lentiviral vectors
   1654..2559    +  CDS            TNFRSF1B (fragment): TNR1B_HUMAN - Also known as TNFBR, TNFR2. Experimental evidence at protein level: Swiss-Prot protein existence level 1. Receptor with high affinity for TNFSF2/TNF-alpha and approximately 5-fold lower affinity for homotrimeric TNFSF1/lymphotoxin-alpha. The TRAF1/TRAF2 complex recruits the apoptotic suppressors BIRC2 and BIRC3 to TNFRSF1B/TNFR2. This receptor mediates most of the metabolic effects of TNF-alpha. Isoform 2 blocks TNF-alpha-induced apoptosis, which suggests that it regulates TNF-alpha function by antagonizing its biological activity. From Homo sapiens (Human).
   2584..2937    +  CDS            TEV protease (fragment): tobacco etch virus protease (Kapust et al., 2001)
   3244..3276    +  CDS            CCR5TC (fragment): zinc-finger domain from the CCR5-224 (+) zinc-finger nuclease that recognizes the left half-site target sequence in the human CCR5 gene (Perez et al., 2008; Gross et al., 2013)
   3529..3640    +  polyA_signal   bGH poly(A) signal: bovine growth hormone polyadenylation signal
   3760..3864    +  CDS            tnpA (fragment): TN5P_ECOLX - Also known as tnp. Experimental evidence at protein level: Swiss-Prot protein existence level 1. Mediates transposition of transposon Tn5 by a 'cut and paste' mechanism. First, the monomeric transposase binds the 19 bp inverted DNA repeats flanking the transposon. Then, dimerization of the DNA- bound transposase creates a synaptic DNA complex. After nicking of the first DNA strand, excision of the transposon proceeds through a series of intermediates. The transposase then mediates the insertion of the transposon at a new site by strand transfer. The activity of the wild- type tran
   3896..4687    +  CDS            neo: KKA2_KLEPN - Also known as kan, nptII. Experimental evidence at protein level: Swiss-Prot protein existence level 1. Resistance to kanamycin, neomycin, paromomycin, ribostamycin, butirosin and gentamicin B. From Klebsiella pneumoniae.
   4721..4815    +  terminator     lambda t0 terminator: transcription terminator from phage lambda
   4836..5215    +  enhancer       CMV enhancer: human cytomegalovirus immediate early enhancer
   5216..5419    +  promoter       CMV promoter: human cytomegalovirus (CMV) immediate early promoter
   5415..5448    +  LTR            5' LTR (truncated) (fragment): truncated 5' long terminal repeat (LTR) from HIV-1
   5464..5482    +  promoter       T7 promoter: promoter for bacteriophage T7 RNA polymerase
   5508..6218    +  CDS            mTagBFP2: mTagBFP2 is a basic (constitutively fluorescent) blue fluorescent protein published in 2011, derived from Entacmaea quadricolor. It is reported to be a very rapidly-maturing monomer with very low acid sensitivity.
   6255..6366    +  polyA_signal   bGH poly(A) signal: bovine growth hormone polyadenylation signal
   6483..6504    +  promoter       SV40 promoter (fragment): SV40 enhancer and early promoter
   6525..6953    +  rep_origin     f1 ori (sequence partly withheld): f1 bacteriophage origin of replication; arrow indicates direction of (+) strand synthesis
   6958..6980    +  promoter       SV40 promoter (fragment): SV40 enhancer and early promoter
   6981..7172    +  promoter       SV40 promoter: SV40 early promoter
   7199..7297    +  CDS            ble (fragment): BLE_KLEPN - Experimental evidence at protein level: Swiss-Prot protein existence level 1. Binding protein with a strong affinity to the bleomycin family of antibiotics. Binds to CL990; an antimitotic-antibiotic compound. From Klebsiella pneumoniae.
   7292..7413    +  polyA_signal   SV40 poly(A) signal: SV40 polyadenylation signal
   7486..7502    -  protein_bind   lac operator: The lac repressor binds to the lac operator to inhibit transcription in E. coli. This inhibition can be relieved by adding lactose or isopropyl-β-D-thiogalactopyranoside (IPTG). lac repressor encoded by lacI
   7510..7540    -  promoter       lac promoter: promoter for the E. coli lac operon
   7555..7576    -  protein_bind   CAP binding site: CAP binding activates transcription in the presence of cAMP. E. coli catabolite activator protein
   7589..7681    -  CDS            lacI (fragment): lac repressor; lacI; The lac repressor binds to the lac operator to inhibit transcription in E. coli. This inhibition can be relieved by adding lactose or isopropyl-β-D-thiogalactopyranoside (IPTG).
   7864..8452    -  rep_origin     ori: high-copy-number ColE1/pMB1/pBR322/pUC origin of replication
