[The description below was written by a language model from this plasmid's Addgene catalogue record and pLannotate feature annotations shown in this document.]
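Description:
L4219 TNFR2 CTEVp chain in PolyTX-mTagBFP2 is an 8.4 kb mammalian expression plasmid for synthetic biology, built on the pPD1053 Polytransfect L1 mTagBFP2 backbone. It is maintained in E. coli through a high-copy ColE1/pUC-type origin and selected with kanamycin via a neo/nptII gene followed by a lambda t0 terminator. An f1 origin is also present. The annotation picks up an SV40 early promoter followed only by a fragment of the ble gene and an SV40 poly(A) signal, so no intact mammalian drug-selection cassette is evident. Short hits to lac elements, Tn5 transposase, an HIV-1 LTR and a Tet-responsive promoter appear to be backbone remnants or incidental matches rather than functional parts.

The payload is one chain of a MESA (modular extracellular sensor architecture) receptor, expressed constitutively from the human EF-1α promoter with its intron and terminated by a bGH poly(A) signal. From N to C terminus, it encodes the human TNFR2 signal sequence, a 3xFLAG tag, the TNFR2 ectodomain, a murine CD28 transmembrane domain, the C-terminal half of split TEV protease carrying the 190K mutation, a TEV protease recognition site with methionine at P1', and a synthetic transcription factor composed of VP64 fused to the zinc-finger domain ZF6. In this design, ligand-driven association with a partner chain carrying the complementary protease fragment would reconstitute TEV activity. Cleavage at the recognition site then frees the VP64-ZF6 factor to activate a cognate reporter or output gene.

A separate CMV enhancer/promoter cassette drives mTagBFP2 with its own bGH poly(A). This gives a blue fluorescent readout of plasmid dose in each cell, consistent with the polytransfection backbone name. The construct comes from work converting natural cytokine receptors into orthogonal synthetic biosensors.
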