Addgene plasmid #244177: L4219 TNFR2 CTEVp chain in PolyTX-mTagBFP2
Purpose: Constitutive expression of a MESA CTEVp chain encoding (N to C): TNFR2SS-3xFLAG-TNFR2ECD-mCD28TMD-CTEVp(190K)-PRS(M)-VP64-ZF6
Depositing lab: Joshua Leonard. Depositing organization: Northwestern University. Publication: Conversion of natural cytokine receptors into orthogonal synthetic biosensors. Edelstein HI, Cosio A, Ezekiel ML, Corcoran WK, Morris AH, Leonard JN. Nat Chem Biol. 2025 Aug 22:10.1038/s41589-025-01986-1. doi: 10.1038/s41589-025-01986-1. PubMed 40846994.
Backbone
  Vector backbone: pPD1053 Polytransfect L1 mTagBFP2
  Vector type: Mammalian Expression, Synthetic Biology
Growth in bacteria
  Bacterial resistance: Kanamycin, 50 μg/mL
  Growth temperature: 30°C
  Growth strain: NEB Stable
  Copy number: High Copy
Gene/Insert
  Gene/Insert name: MESA CTEVp chain with human TNFR2 SS and ECD, murine CD28 TMD, CTEVp (190K), TEVp PRS (M in P1'), and synTF (VP64-ZF6)
  Species: H. sapiens (human), Synthetic
  Mutation: CTEVp_190K
  Entrez Gene: TNFRSF1B (a.k.a. CD120b, TBPII, TNF-R-II, TNF-R75, TNFBR, TNFR1B, TNFR2, TNFR80, p75, p75TNFR)
  Promoter: hEF1a
  Tag / fusion protein: TNFR2 signal peptide - 3xFLAG (N terminal on insert)
  Cloning method: Restriction Enzyme; 5′ cloning site Unknown (unknown if destroyed)
Terms and licenses: Academic/Nonprofit Terms; Industry Terms: Not Available to Industry
Depositor comments: Please visit https://doi.org/10.1101/2024.03.23.586421 for bioRxiv preprint.
How to cite: L4219 TNFR2 CTEVp chain in PolyTX-mTagBFP2 was a gift from Joshua Leonard (Addgene plasmid # 244177 ; http://n2t.net/addgene:244177 ; RRID:Addgene_244177)
